Addgene plasmid #182454: pcDNA3.1-mSyncytin-A
Purpose: mouse syncytin-A
Depositing lab: Masaharu Somiya. Depositing organization: The University of Osaka.
Backbone
  Vector backbone: pcDNA3.1
  Vector type: Mammalian Expression
  Selectable markers: Neomycin (select with G418)
Growth in bacteria
  Bacterial resistance: Ampicillin, 100 μg/mL
  Growth temperature: 37°C
  Growth strain: DH5alpha
  Copy number: High Copy
Gene/Insert
  Gene/Insert name: syncytin-A (alt name: mouse syncytin-A)
  Species: M. musculus (mouse)
  Entrez Gene: Syna (a.k.a. Gm453, Gm52, syncytin-A)
  Promoter: CMV
  Cloning method: Gibson Cloning
  Sequencing primers: 5′ CMV-F; 3′ BGH-R
Terms and licenses: Academic/Nonprofit Terms; Industry Terms: Not Available to Industry
How to cite: pcDNA3.1-mSyncytin-A was a gift from Masaharu Somiya (Addgene plasmid # 182454 ; http://n2t.net/addgene:182454 ; RRID:Addgene_182454)
