[The description below was written by a language model from this plasmid's Addgene catalogue record and pLannotate feature annotations shown in this document.]
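Description:
pcDNA3.1-mSyncytin-A is a mammalian expression plasmid of about 7.3 kb, built on the pcDNA3.1 backbone and carrying the mouse syncytin-A gene (Syna). It is propagated in E. coli as a high-copy plasmid through its ColE1/pUC-type origin, with ampicillin selection provided by the β-lactamase gene and its native promoter. An f1 phage origin is also present. For selection in mammalian cells, an SV40 enhancer/early promoter drives the neomycin phosphotransferase gene, which is terminated by the SV40 polyadenylation signal and allows G418 selection of stable transfectants.

The payload is a single expression cassette. The human cytomegalovirus immediate-early enhancer and promoter drive the full-length Syna coding sequence, which was inserted by Gibson assembly and is followed by the bovine growth hormone polyadenylation signal. A T7 promoter lies between the CMV promoter and the insert and could support in vitro transcription. No epitope tag or reporter is annotated. The automated annotation also lists several short fragments, including a truncated HIV-1 LTR match, pieces of ble and lacI, lac promoter/operator elements and a bom fragment. These appear to be backbone remnants or partial sequence matches rather than functional parts of the design.

Syncytin-A is an endogenous retroviral envelope protein that has kept its fusogenic activity. It takes part in trophoblast fusion during placental development, where it is required for formation of syncytiotrophoblast layer I, and it also promotes myoblast fusion. The record gives the purpose only as mouse syncytin-A, so the specific application is not stated, but the design suits transient or stable expression of this fusogen in cultured mammalian cells.
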