Features (pLannotate 1.2.2; 20 found; start..end, strand, type, name):
     28..80      -  misc_feature   bom (fragment): basis of mobility region from pBR322
    235..614     +  enhancer       CMV enhancer: human cytomegalovirus immediate early enhancer
    615..818     +  promoter       CMV promoter: human cytomegalovirus (CMV) immediate early promoter
    814..847     +  LTR            5' LTR (truncated) (fragment): truncated 5' long terminal repeat (LTR) from HIV-1
    863..881     +  promoter       T7 promoter: promoter for bacteriophage T7 RNA polymerase
    992..2842    +  CDS            Syna: SYNA_MOUSE - Experimental evidence at protein level: Swiss-Prot protein existence level 1. This endogenous retroviral envelope protein has retained its original fusogenic properties (PubMed:15644441, PubMed:17762178, PubMed:18077339, PubMed:19564597, PubMed:27589388). Together with Synb, participates in trophoblast fusion and the formation of a syncytium during placenta morphogenesis (PubMed:19564597). Syna is essential for placental development and is specifically required for formation of syncytiotrophoblast layer I (SynT-I) (PubMed:19564597). Promotes muscle myoblast fusion (PubMed:27589388
   2889..3113    +  polyA_signal   bGH poly(A) signal: bovine growth hormone polyadenylation signal
   3117..3138    +  promoter       SV40 promoter (fragment): SV40 enhancer and early promoter
   3159..3587    +  rep_origin     f1 ori (sequence partly withheld): f1 bacteriophage origin of replication; arrow indicates direction of (+) strand synthesis
   3601..3930    +  promoter       SV40 promoter: SV40 enhancer and early promoter
   3997..4788    +  CDS            neo: KKA2_KLEPN - Also known as kan, nptII. Experimental evidence at protein level: Swiss-Prot protein existence level 1. Resistance to kanamycin, neomycin, paromomycin, ribostamycin, butirosin and gentamicin B. From Klebsiella pneumoniae.
   4812..4970    +  CDS            ble (fragment): BLE_KLEPN - Experimental evidence at protein level: Swiss-Prot protein existence level 1. Binding protein with a strong affinity to the bleomycin family of antibiotics. Binds to CL990; an antimitotic-antibiotic compound. From Klebsiella pneumoniae.
   4965..5086    +  polyA_signal   SV40 poly(A) signal: SV40 polyadenylation signal
   5159..5175    -  protein_bind   lac operator: The lac repressor binds to the lac operator to inhibit transcription in E. coli. This inhibition can be relieved by adding lactose or isopropyl-β-D-thiogalactopyranoside (IPTG). lac repressor encoded by lacI
   5183..5213    -  promoter       lac promoter: promoter for the E. coli lac operon
   5228..5249    -  protein_bind   CAP binding site: CAP binding activates transcription in the presence of cAMP. E. coli catabolite activator protein
   5262..5354    -  CDS            lacI (fragment): lac repressor; lacI; The lac repressor binds to the lac operator to inhibit transcription in E. coli. This inhibition can be relieved by adding lactose or isopropyl-β-D-thiogalactopyranoside (IPTG).
   5537..6125    -  rep_origin     ori: high-copy-number ColE1/pMB1/pBR322/pUC origin of replication
   6296..7156    -  CDS            AmpR: β-lactamase; bla; confers resistance to ampicillin, carbenicillin, and related antibiotics
   7157..7261    -  promoter       AmpR promoter: bla
>Addgene plasmid #182454 | pcDNA3.1-mSyncytin-A | addgene full sequence | sequence record 357689 | Addgene NGS Result
GACGGATCGGGAGATCTCCCGATCCCCTATGGTGCACTCTCAGTACAATCTGCTCTGATGCCGCATAGTT
AAGCCAGTATCTGCTCCCTGCTTGTGTGTTGGAGGTCGCTGAGTAGTGCGCGAGCAAAATTTAAGCTACA
ACAAGGCAAGGCTTGACCGACAATTGCATGAAGAATCTGCTTAGGGTTAGGCGTTTTGCGCTGCTTCGCG
ATGTACGGGCCAGATATACGCGTTGACATTGATTATTGACTAGTTATTAATAGTAATCAATTACGGGGTC
ATTAGTTCATAGCCCATATATGGAGTTCCGCGTTACATAACTTACGGTAAATGGCCCGCCTGGCTGACCG
CCCAACGACCCCCGCCCATTGACGTCAATAATGACGTATGTTCCCATAGTAACGCCAATAGGGACTTTCC
ATTGACGTCAATGGGTGGAGTATTTACGGTAAACTGCCCACTTGGCAGTACATCAAGTGTATCATATGCC
AAGTACGCCCCCTATTGACGTCAATGACGGTAAATGGCCCGCCTGGCATTATGCCCAGTACATGACCTTA
TGGGACTTTCCTACTTGGCAGTACATCTACGTATTAGTCATCGCTATTACCATGGTGATGCGGTTTTGGC
AGTACATCAATGGGCGTGGATAGCGGTTTGACTCACGGGGATTTCCAAGTCTCCACCCCATTGACGTCAA
TGGGAGTTTGTTTTGGCACCAAAATCAACGGGACTTTCCAAAATGTCGTAACAACTCCGCCCCATTGACG
CAAATGGGCGGTAGGCGTGTACGGTGGGAGGTCTATATAAGCAGAGCTCTCTGGCTAACTAGAGAACCCA
CTGCTTACTGGCTTATCGAAATTAATACGACTCACTATAGGGAGACCCAAGCTGGCTAGCGTTTAAACTT
AAGCTTGGTACCGAGCTCGGATCCACTAGTCCAGTGTGGTGGAATTCTGCAGATATCCAGCACAGTGGCG
GCCGCGCCACCATGGTTCGTCCTTGGGTTTTCTGTCTCCTCCTGTTCCCTTGTTCCTCTGCCTACTCGGA
CAGCTGGATGCCCCTGGTAAACCTCACTCAACACCTCCTCCAGGAGGCTAACTCTTCCTTCTCTTCCAAC
TGCTGGGTCTGCTTATCCATCCAAACCCAGCGCTCTCTAGCCATGCCAGCCCCACTAAGGACTTGGACAG
AGACACCCATGAAACTTCGAATCATGTACTCAGCCCGGACCCTCTCCGGCCCATACCCTATCACCGACCT
TGAGAGGCGCCTCCAGAATTTCCAACCATTGACTCCCCACTCCTCTTTTGTCAACCCTGACCAGCGGGCC
ATTGCTTTCCTTCAGATCACCAGCGTGACAGGCATACTTCCCATACTTTCTCGGATCACCTCGGTGAGAT
ACCCCGATGACCACGTCTATGAATCTGCCCAGCGCCCCATATGGGGCTCACTCTCCACCCAGACGATCCT
CACCTCCCAGGCCCCTCTCTGCATATCCCGCTTCTTCAAGAATTCAAACCATGCCACCTTCGTGGGCAAA
CTCCCTGCCTCTCTTTGCAATCACACCTTTCAGCTCTCCCCCTCTGCCAACCACCAATCCATAGATCTGT
CCTCCAGCTATGCATTCGCCCCATTAATGGCCATGCCAGGGTCTAAATGGAGAAACCCCTTACGCTTTTC
AGGACCCCCTTCCCTGAACTCAGGGATGCCTCACTACTCCTGCCCGATAGATGACATCCACTGCCACACC
TACCCCACCACCCCCTGGAGGTCCTGTCCTTCCTTCCCAGCTAGCACCTGCTATAATCTCACCCTATTCG
AGCCGGACAATTCGAGCCACCCTATTACCCTGTCTGTGGACACCACATACTTCAAGATTAAACTCCAGGG
ACACAAAGACCCCTATCCACTCTTTCAGTACCAGCCCCTCATGGGGGCAGCCCTCTCTGGACAATATTCA
ATCTGGGAATATGAACCCACTGTTAAGAAAAACGGCGGTATCACTCCAAATATCTTCTCCCACCTTGTCT
CCTTAACATACTCCTTCTGCCTCAACTCCTCTGGTGTTTTCTTCCTCTGTGGAAACTCAACTTATGTCTG
TCTCCCGGCCAATTGGTCCGGCGTCTGTACCCTTGTCTTCCAATACCCGGATATTGAACTCCTTCCCAAC
AACCAAACCATATCTGTCCCGCTTTTTGCTACAGTTCCCTCCTCTGTCCCCGCTTCTCGCCGGAAGCGAG
CCCTTCCTCTCCTTCCTCTCCTCGCGGGCCTGGGCATTGCTTCTGCCCTGGGGTTAGGCATCGCGGGTAT
CACCACCTCAACTGTGTATTTCCAACAGCTTTCCAAGGCTCTCTCGGACAGCCTAGATGAAATAGCCACC
TCCATCATCAGCCTCCAAGACCAAATAGACTCGCTGGCGGGTGTCGTTCTCCAAAACCGCAGAGCTCTGG
ACCTCATTGTGGCTGAGAGGGGGGGCACCTGCCTCTTCCTCCAGGAAGAGTGCTGCTTCTACATAAACCA
GTCCGGGGTAGTCCGGCACGCGGCAAGGAAACTTCGAGAAAGGGCCTCGGAACTCGGCACAAGCTCGAGT
TCTTGGATCCAGTGGCTGGGGCTAGGACCCTGGCTGCCCTCTTGGTTGACTTCCCTCATGGCTCCCATTC
TCTTTATCCTGGTACTGCTGGTTTTCAGGCCTTGTCTTCTTAACTGCCTGACTCATTCTGTATCGCGGCG
AATGAGTTCTTTCATTCACACCACCACCGAAGGACACGTGGACAAGATCCTTCTGCTTCGAGAGTCCCAG
TACAAGAGACTTCCCCAAGAGCCCCCGGAGGAGGATGCCGTCTAGCTCGAGTCTAGAGGGCCCGTTTAAA
CCCGCTGATCAGCCTCGACTGTGCCTTCTAGTTGCCAGCCATCTGTTGTTTGCCCCTCCCCCGTGCCTTC
CTTGACCCTGGAAGGTGCCACTCCCACTGTCCTTTCCTAATAAAATGAGGAAATTGCATCGCATTGTCTG
AGTAGGTGTCATTCTATTCTGGGGGGTGGGGTGGGGCAGGACAGCAAGGGGGAGGATTGGGAAGACAATA
GCAGGCATGCTGGGGATGCGGTGGGCTCTATGGCTTCTGAGGCGGAAAGAACCAGCTGGGGCTCTAGGGG
GTATCCCC
[124 nt withheld, positions 3159-3282]
C
[91 nt withheld, positions 3284-3374]
A
[49 nt withheld, positions 3376-3424]
CCTTTGACGTTGGAGTCCACGTTCTTT
[37 nt withheld, positions 3452-3488]
ACCCTATCTCGGTCTATTCTTTTGATTTATAAGGGATTTTGCCGATTTCGGCCTATTGGTTAAAAAATGA
GCTGATTTAACAAAAATTTAACGCGAATTAATTCTGTGGAATGTGTGTCAGTTAGGGTGTGGAAAGTCCC
CAGGCTCCCCAGCAGGCAGAAGTATGCAAAGCATGCATCTCAATTAGTCAGCAACCAGGTGTGGAAAGTC
CCCAGGCTCCCCAGCAGGCAGAAGTATGCAAAGCATGCATCTCAATTAGTCAGCAACCATAGTCCCGCCC
CTAACTCCGCCCATCCCGCCCCTAACTCCGCCCAGTTCCGCCCATTCTCCGCCCCATGGCTGACTAATTT
TTTTTATTTATGCAGAGGCCGAGGCCGCCTCTGCCTCTGAGCTATTCCAGAAGTAGTGAGGAGGCTTTTT
TGGAGGCCTAGGCTTTTGCAAAAAGCTCCCGGGAGCTTGTATATCCATTTTCGGATCTGATCAAGAGACA
GGATGAGGATCGTTTCGCATGATTGAACAAGATGGATTGCACGCAGGTTCTCCGGCCGCTTGGGTGGAGA
GGCTATTCGGCTATGACTGGGCACAACAGACAATCGGCTGCTCTGATGCCGCCGTGTTCCGGCTGTCAGC
GCAGGGGCGCCCGGTTCTTTTTGTCAAGACCGACCTGTCCGGTGCCCTGAATGAACTGCAGGACGAGGCA
GCGCGGCTATCGTGGCTGGCCACGACGGGCGTTCCTTGCGCAGCTGTGCTCGACGTTGTCACTGAAGCGG
GAAGGGACTGGCTGCTATTGGGCGAAGTGCCGGGGCAGGATCTCCTGTCATCTCACCTTGCTCCTGCCGA
GAAAGTATCCATCATGGCTGATGCAATGCGGCGGCTGCATACGCTTGATCCGGCTACCTGCCCATTCGAC
CACCAAGCGAAACATCGCATCGAGCGAGCACGTACTCGGATGGAAGCCGGTCTTGTCGATCAGGATGATC
TGGACGAAGAGCATCAGGGGCTCGCGCCAGCCGAACTGTTCGCCAGGCTCAAGGCGCGCATGCCCGACGG
CGAGGATCTCGTCGTGACCCATGGCGATGCCTGCTTGCCGAATATCATGGTGGAAAATGGCCGCTTTTCT
GGATTCATCGACTGTGGCCGGCTGGGTGTGGCGGACCGCTATCAGGACATAGCGTTGGCTACCCGTGATA
TTGCTGAAGAGCTTGGCGGCGAATGGGCTGACCGCTTCCTCGTGCTTTACGGTATCGCCGCTCCCGATTC
GCAGCGCATCGCCTTCTATCGCCTTCTTGACGAGTTCTTCTGAGCGGGACTCTGGGGTTCGAAATGACCG
ACCAAGCGACGCCCAACCTGCCATCACGAGATTTCGATTCCACCGCCGCCTTCTATGAAAGGTTGGGCTT
CGGAATCGTTTTCCGGGACGCCGGCTGGATGATCCTCCAGCGCGGGGATCTCATGCTGGAGTTCTTCGCC
CACCCCAACTTGTTTATTGCAGCTTATAATGGTTACAAATAAAGCAATAGCATCACAAATTTCACAAATA
AAGCATTTTTTTCACTGCATTCTAGTTGTGGTTTGTCCAAACTCATCAATGTATCTTATCATGTCTGTAT
ACCGTCGACCTCTAGCTAGAGCTTGGCGTAATCATGGTCATAGCTGTTTCCTGTGTGAAATTGTTATCCG
CTCACAATTCCACACAACATACGAGCCGGAAGCATAAAGTGTAAAGCCTGGGGTGCCTAATGAGTGAGCT
AACTCACATTAATTGCGTTGCGCTCACTGCCCGCTTTCCAGTCGGGAAACCTGTCGTGCCAGCTGCATTA
ATGAATCGGCCAACGCGCGGGGAGAGGCGGTTTGCGTATTGGGCGCTCTTCCGCTTCCTCGCTCACTGAC
TCGCTGCGCTCGGTCGTTCGGCTGCGGCGAGCGGTATCAGCTCACTCAAAGGCGGTAATACGGTTATCCA
CAGAATCAGGGGATAACGCAGGAAAGAACATGTGAGCAAAAGGCCAGCAAAAGGCCAGGAACCGTAAAAA
GGCCGCGTTGCTGGCGTTTTTCCATAGGCTCCGCCCCCCTGACGAGCATCACAAAAATCGACGCTCAAGT
CAGAGGTGGCGAAACCCGACAGGACTATAAAGATACCAGGCGTTTCCCCCTGGAAGCTCCCTCGTGCGCT
CTCCTGTTCCGACCCTGCCGCTTACCGGATACCTGTCCGCCTTTCTCCCTTCGGGAAGCGTGGCGCTTTC
TCATAGCTCACGCTGTAGGTATCTCAGTTCGGTGTAGGTCGTTCGCTCCAAGCTGGGCTGTGTGCACGAA
CCCCCCGTTCAGCCCGACCGCTGCGCCTTATCCGGTAACTATCGTCTTGAGTCCAACCCGGTAAGACACG
ACTTATCGCCACTGGCAGCAGCCACTGGTAACAGGATTAGCAGAGCGAGGTATGTAGGCGGTGCTACAGA
GTTCTTGAAGTGGTGGCCTAACTACGGCTACACTAGAAGAACAGTATTTGGTATCTGCGCTCTGCTGAAG
CCAGTTACCTTCGGAAAAAGAGTTGGTAGCTCTTGATCCGGCAAACAAACCACCGCTGGTAGCGGTGGTT
TTTTTGTTTGCAAGCAGCAGATTACGCGCAGAAAAAAAGGATCTCAAGAAGATCCTTTGATCTTTTCTAC
GGGGTCTGACGCTCAGTGGAACGAAAACTCACGTTAAGGGATTTTGGTCATGAGATTATCAAAAAGGATC
TTCACCTAGATCCTTTTAAATTAAAAATGAAGTTTTAAATCAATCTAAAGTATATATGAGTAAACTTGGT
CTGACAGTTACCAATGCTTAATCAGTGAGGCACCTATCTCAGCGATCTGTCTATTTCGTTCATCCATAGT
TGCCTGACTCCCCGTCGTGTAGATAACTACGATACGGGAGGGCTTACCATCTGGCCCCAGTGCTGCAATG
ATACCGCGAGACCCACGCTCACCGGCTCCAGATTTATCAGCAATAAACCAGCCAGCCGGAAGGGCCGAGC
GCAGAAGTGGTCCTGCAACTTTATCCGCCTCCATCCAGTCTATTAATTGTTGCCGGGAAGCTAGAGTAAG
TAGTTCGCCAGTTAATAGTTTGCGCAACGTTGTTGCCATTGCTACAGGCATCGTGGTGTCACGCTCGTCG
TTTGGTATGGCTTCATTCAGCTCCGGTTCCCAACGATCAAGGCGAGTTACATGATCCCCCATGTTGTGCA
AAAAAGCGGTTAGCTCCTTCGGTCCTCCGATCGTTGTCAGAAGTAAGTTGGCCGCAGTGTTATCACTCAT
GGTTATGGCAGCACTGCATAATTCTCTTACTGTCATGCCATCCGTAAGATGCTTTTCTGTGACTGGTGAG
TACTCAACCAAGTCATTCTGAGAATAGTGTATGCGGCGACCGAGTTGCTCTTGCCCGGCGTCAATACGGG
ATAATACCGCGCCACATAGCAGAACTTTAAAAGTGCTCATCATTGGAAAACGTTCTTCGGGGCGAAAACT
CTCAAGGATCTTACCGCTGTTGAGATCCAGTTCGATGTAACCCACTCGTGCACCCAACTGATCTTCAGCA
TCTTTTACTTTCACCAGCGTTTCTGGGTGAGCAAAAACAGGAAGGCAAAATGCCGCAAAAAAGGGAATAA
GGGCGACACGGAAATGTTGAATACTCATACTCTTCCTTTTTCAATATTATTGAAGCATTTATCAGGGTTA
TTGTCTCATGAGCGGATACATATTTGAATGTATTTAGAAAAATAAACAAATAGGGGTTCCGCGCACATTT
CCCCGAAAAGTGCCACCTGACGTC
